Addgene plasmid #30274: pETCON-HB54/design_7
Depositing lab: David Baker. Depositing organization: University of Washington. Publication: Community-Wide Assessment of Protein-Interface Modeling Suggests Improvements to Design Methodology. Fleishman SJ, Whitehead TA, Strauch EM, Corn JE, Qin S, Zhou HX, Mitchell JC, Demerdash ON, Takeda-Shitaka M, Terashi G, Moal IH, Li X, Bates PA, Zacharias M, Park H, Ko JS, Lee H, Seok C, Bourquard T, Bernauer J, Poupon A, Aze J, Soner S, Ovali SK, Ozbek P, Tal NB, Haliloglu T, Hwang H, Vreven T, Pierce BG, Weng Z, Perez-Cano L, Pons C, Fernandez-Recio J, Jiang F, Yang F, Gong X, Cao L, Xu X, Liu B, Wang P, Li C, Wang C, Robert CH, Guharoy M, Liu S, Huang Y, Li L, Guo D, Chen Y, Xiao Y, London N, Itzhaki Z, Schueler-Furman O, Inbar Y, Patapov V, Cohen M, Schreiber G, Tsuchiya Y, Kanamori E, Standley DM, Nakamura H, Kinoshita K, Driggers CM, Hall RG, Morgan JL, Hsu VL, Zhan J, Yang Y, Zhou Y, Kastritis PL, Bonvin AM, Zhang W, Camacho CJ, Kilambi KP, Sircar A, Gray JJ, Ohue M, Uchikoga N, Matsuzaki Y, Ishida T, Akiyama Y, Khashan R, Bush S, Fouches D, Tropsha A, Esquivel-Rodriguez J, Kihara D, Stranges PB, Jacak R, Kuhlman B, Huang SY, Zou X, Wodak SJ, Janin J, Baker D. J Mol Biol. 2011 Sep 29. 10.1016/j.jmb.2011.09.031 PubMed 22001016.
Backbone
  Vector backbone: pETCON
  Backbone size w/o insert (bp): 5400
  Vector type: Yeast Expression
Growth in bacteria
  Bacterial resistance: Ampicillin, 100 μg/mL
  Growth temperature: 37°C
  Growth strain: DH5alpha
  Copy number: High Copy
Gene/Insert
  Gene/Insert name: SC1918/H1 HA designed binding protein HB54
  Species: Designed Sequence
  Insert size (bp): 648
  Cloning method: Restriction Enzyme; 5′ cloning site NdeI (not destroyed); 3′ cloning site XhoI (not destroyed)
  Sequencing primers: 5′ UP-GS
Resource information
  A portion of this plasmid was derived from a plasmid made by: Designed sequence
Terms and licenses: Academic/Nonprofit Terms; Industry Terms: Not Available to Industry
How to cite: pETCON-HB54/design_7 was a gift from David Baker (Addgene plasmid # 30274 ; http://n2t.net/addgene:30274 ; RRID:Addgene_30274)
