[The description below was written by a language model from this plasmid's Addgene catalogue record.]
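Description:
pETCON-HB54/design_7 is a yeast expression plasmid built on the pETCON backbone (about 5.4 kb without insert). It carries a 648 bp computationally designed open reading frame encoding HB54, a de novo designed protein intended to bind the hemagglutinin (HA) of the SC1918/H1 influenza virus. The insert is a designed sequence rather than a gene from a natural organism. It was cloned by restriction digestion between NdeI at the 5′ end and XhoI at the 3′ end, and both sites remain intact, so the design can be excised or swapped for other variants. In bacteria the plasmid is maintained at high copy and selected with ampicillin.

The record gives no feature table and does not state the promoter, the yeast selection marker, the yeast replication elements, or any fusion partners or epitope tags flanking the insert, so these details cannot be confirmed here. pETCON is generally known as a yeast surface display vector, in which the cloned protein is fused to a cell wall anchoring partner. Binding to a labelled target can then be measured on intact cells, but the catalogue entry lists the vector only as "Yeast Expression."

The associated publication concerns a community-wide assessment of protein-interface modelling and its implications for design methodology. This suggests that the construct is one of a set of designed HA binders tested experimentally and used as a benchmark for computational scoring of designed protein–protein interfaces. The record does not say whether this particular design actually binds HA.
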