>Addgene plasmid #30274 | pETCON-HB54/design_7 | depositor partial sequence | sequence record 13930 | Author sequence
CATATGGCCGAAACTAAGAACTTCACAGACTTGGTAGAAGCCACAAAATGGGGTAACTCCTTGATAAAAT
CCGCTAAATACTCATCTAAAGACAAGATGGCTATCTATAACTACACAAAGAACTCTTCACCAATTAATAC
CCCTTTGAGATCTGCAAACGGTGACGTAAACAAATTGTCAGAAAACATCCAAGAACAAGTCAGACAATTG
GATTCCACCATTTCCAAGAGTGTTACTCCAGACAGTGTTTACGTATACAGATTGTTGAATTTGGATTATT
TGTCTTCTATAACTGGTTTTACAAGAGAAGACTTGCACATGTTACAACAAACCAATGAAGGTCAATACAA
CTCTAAGTTGGTATTGTGGTTGGATTTCTTGATGTCAAACAGAATCTATAGAGAAAACGGTTACTCTTCA
ACACAATTGGTTTCCGGTGCTGCATTGGCTGGTAGACCAATCGAATTGAAGTTGGAATTGCCTAAAGGTA
CTAAGGCCGCTTATATCGACTCTAAGGAATTAACAGCATACCCAGGTCAACAAGAAGTCTTGTTACCTAG
AGGTACTGAATATGCCGTTGGTACAGTAGAATTGTCAAAATCCTCCCAAAAGATAATCATCACAGCCGTC
GTATTCAAGAAGCTCGAG
