>Addgene plasmid #30274 | pETCON-HB54/design_7 | addgene partial sequence | sequence record 35448 | 30274 with GAL1
TCCCTACTTCATACATTTTCAATTAAGATGCAGTTACTTCGCTGTTTTTCAATATTTTCTGTTATTGCTT
CAGTTTTAGCACAGGAACTGACAACTATATGCGAGCAAATCCCCTCACCAACTTTAGAATCGACGCCGTA
CTCTTTGTCAACGACTACTATTTTGGCCAACGGGAAGGCAATGCAAGGAGTTTTTGAATATTACAAATCA
GTAACGTTTGTCAGTAATTGCGGTTCTCACCCCTCAACAACTAGCAAAGGCAGCCCCATAAACACACAGT
ATGTTTTTAAGGACAATAGCTCGACGATTGAAGGTAGATACCCATACGACGTTCCAGACTACGCTCTGCA
GGCTAGTGGTGGAGGAGGCTCTGGTGGAGGCGGTAGCGGAGGCGGAGGGTCGGCTAGCCATATGGCCGAA
ACTAAGAACTTCACAGACTTGGTAGAAGCCACAAAATGGGGTAACTCCTTGATAAAATCCGCTAAATACT
CATCTAAAGACAAGATGGCTATCTATAACTACACAAAGAACTCTTCACCAATTAATACCCCTTTGAGATC
TGCAAACGGTGACGTAAACAAATTGTCAGAAAACATCCAAGAACAAGTCAGACAATTGGATTCCACCATT
TCCAAGAGTGTTACTCCAGACAGTGTTTACGTATACAGATTGTTGAATTTGGATTATTTGTCTTCTATAA
CTGGTTTTACAAGAGAAGACTTGCACATGTTACAACAAACCAATGAAGGTCAATACAACTCTAAGTTGGT
ATTGTGGTTGGATTTCTTGATGTCAAACAGAATCTATAGAGAAAACGGTTACTCTTCAACACAATTGGTT
TCC
